Addgene plasmid #29109: pEMS1215
Purpose: Expression of the eGFP reporter gene was not detected in the brain and eye.
Depositing lab: Elizabeth Simpson. Depositing organization: University of British Columbia. Publication: Targeted CNS Delivery Using Human MiniPromoters and Demonstrated Compatibility with Adeno-Associated Viral Vectors. de Leeuw CN, Dyka FM, Boye SL, Laprise S, Zhou M, Chou AY, Borretta L, McInerny SC, Banks KG, Portales-Casamar E, Swanson MI, D'Souza CA, Boye SE, Jones SJ, Holt RA, Goldowitz D, Hauswirth WW, Wasserman WW, Simpson EM. Mol Ther Methods Clin Dev. 2014 Jan 8;1:5. 10.1038/mtm.2013.5 PubMed 24761428.
Backbone
  Vector backbone: pEMS1307
  Backbone size w/o insert (bp): 16482
  Vector type: Pleiades Promoter Project [sic, Pleaides Plieades]
Growth in bacteria
  Bacterial resistance: Ampicillin, 100 μg/mL
  Growth temperature: 37°C
  Growth strain: DH5alpha
  Growth instructions: DH10B
  Copy number: High Copy
Gene/Insert
  Gene/Insert name: Ple97 (alt names: GPX3; glutathione peroxidase 3)
  Species: H. sapiens (human)
  Insert size (bp): 3787
  Entrez Gene: GPX3 (a.k.a. GPx-P, GSHPx-3, GSHPx-P)
  Tag / fusion protein: EGFP-NLS (C terminal on backbone)
  Cloning method: Restriction Enzyme; 5′ cloning site FseI (unknown if destroyed); 3′ cloning site AscI (unknown if destroyed)
  Sequencing primers: 5′ Unknown
Terms and licenses: Academic/Nonprofit Terms; Industry Terms: Not Available to Industry
How to cite: pEMS1215 was a gift from Elizabeth Simpson (Addgene plasmid # 29109 ; http://n2t.net/addgene:29109 ; RRID:Addgene_29109)
