[The description below was written by a language model from this plasmid's Addgene catalogue record.]
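Description:
pEMS1215 is a Pleiades Promoter Project plasmid built on the large pEMS1307 backbone (about 16.5 kb without insert). It is maintained as a high-copy plasmid in standard E. coli cloning strains under ampicillin selection. The record does not include a feature table. The origin of replication, any homology arms or other targeting elements in the backbone, and the polyadenylation signal are therefore not stated.

The insert is Ple97, a roughly 3.8 kb human MiniPromoter derived from regulatory sequence of GPX3 (glutathione peroxidase 3), cloned between FseI and AscI sites. Despite the gene name attached to the insert, this is a promoter element rather than a GPX3 coding sequence. It sits upstream of a backbone-encoded EGFP carrying a nuclear localisation signal, so any transcriptional activity of the MiniPromoter would appear as nuclear green fluorescence in expressing cells.

The Pleiades constructs were designed to test compact human promoter designs for restricted, cell-type-specific expression in the central nervous system, with a view to their use in gene delivery vectors such as adeno-associated virus. For this construct the recorded outcome is negative: eGFP reporter expression was not detected in the brain or eye. pEMS1215 is therefore mainly useful as a documented reference for a GPX3-based MiniPromoter design that did not drive detectable expression in those tissues, or as a starting point for redesigning or retesting the element in other contexts.
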