>Addgene plasmid #29109 | pEMS1215 | addgene partial sequence | sequence record 37879 | EGFP-N 5'-CGTCGCCGTCCAGCTCGACCAG-3'
AGCTCCTCGCCCTTGCTCACCATGGTGGCGGAAGTTCCTATACCTTTTGAAGAATAGGAACTTCGGAATA
GGAACTTCGGCGCGCCGGGCACACTCAGGGTCGCCTGAGCCGCTGCCTGATCCCTGGCCACCGTCCGTCT
GAGGTGTCCGGCGCTCCCAGCCACCTTTCAAGCCCTCGGGTGTGACCAATCCGCGGCCAAGCCGAGACCC
TTGCAGCCAATCGCTAGGCGGCTGGGATTTCAGGGGCGGGCGCGACTTGCCCTCAGCTCCCCACCTCCCC
GTCCCGGGGCGACAGTGACATAAGCAAATCTGGGCAGAGAGGTGGAAGTCAGGTCCCTGTGGACGTGGGA
GGCGGTCCCTTCCTCTTTTGGCTCCAAAGTGCGAAAGGAGGCAGACACAGCGGTCTCCATTACAGCCAGG
GCAAGGGGGCTAATAGCTCCCTAGAACTGATGGAAGTCTCCATTCTGGGAAGCATTTCTTATTCCTATCG
AGGTTTTAAAAACACCTGGCGATGGTCCTCTGGAAATTGAGGGTTTAAAATTTCAGCAAGAGCTGAAGTT
AAACTTCCAGAAACATTTACTATATATAGGTTTAGTGCTTAAGAAACAAAGATCGACCCTTTGTTGTACT
TTATCATCATTTCTTGTTTGTCTATTTTCTGCACTAAATTATAAGATCCAAAAAGACACCAGCACCAGCA
CAGAGCTTAATACATAGTAGTTGCTTGATACATATCTATCAAATAAATTAATGTCAAGGAAAACAATATT
TGGCATATAGAATAAGGAGAGCTTCAAGTTAGCAAGTTGTAACCATGTAGAGCCCGCAAGACTGGTCTGA
TTTCATCTTCTAGGAAGATTCAAGACGTGCGGGTTATGATGAGTAGGCTTGTCA
